>Addgene plasmid #205248 | KRAB-dSpCas9 | addgene full sequence | sequence record 409108 | Addgene Partial NGS Result
TCGCGCGTTTCGGTGATGACGGTGAAAACCTCTGACACATGCAGCTCCCGGAGACGGTCACAGCTTGTCT
GTAAGCGGATGCCGGGAGCAGACAAGCCCGTCAGGGCGCGTCAGCGGGTGTTGGCGGGTGTCGGGGCTGG
CTTAACTATGCGGCATCAGAGCAGATTGTACTGAGAGTGCACCATATGCGGTGTGAAATACCGCACAGAT
GCGTAAGGAGAAAATACCGCATCAGGCGCCATTCGCCATTCAGGCTGCGCAACTGTTGGGAAGGGCGATC
GGTGCGGGCCTCTTCGCTATTACGCCAGCTGGCGAAAGGGGGATGTGCTGCAAGGCGATTAAGTTGGGTA
ACGCCAGGGTTTTCCCAGTCACGACGTTGTAAAACGACGGCCAGTGAATTCGAGCTCGGTACCTAATACG
ACTCACTATAAGGAAATAAGAGAGAAAAGAAGAGTAAGAAGAAATATAGCTAGCCCACCATGGATGCTAA
GTCACTAACTGCCTGGTCCCGGACACTGGTGACCTTCAAGGATGTATTTGTGGACTTCACCAGGGAGGAG
TGGAAGCTGCTGGACACTGCTCAGCAGATCGTGTACAGAAATGTGATGCTGGAGAACTATAAGAACCTGG
TTTCCTTGGGTTATCAGCTTACTAAGCCAGATGTGATCCTCCGGTTGGAGAAGGGAGAAGAGCCCGGCGG
TTCCGGCGGAGGGTCGATGGACAAGAAGTACAGCATCGGCCTGGCCATCGGCACCAACTCTGTGGGCTGG
GCCGTGATCACCGACGAGTACAAGGTGCCCAGCAAGAAATTCAAGGTGCTGGGCAACACCGACCGGCACA
GCATCAAGAAGAACCTGATCGGCGCCCTGCTGTTCGACAGCGGAGAAACAGCCGAGGCCACCCGGCTGAA
GAGAACCGCCAGAAGAAGATACACCAGACGGAAGAACCGGATCTGCTATCTGCAAGAGATCTTCAGCAAC
GAGATGGCCAAGGTGGACGACAGCTTCTTCCACAGACTGGAAGAGTCCTTCCTGGTGGAAGAGGATAAGA
AGCACGAGCGGCACCCCATCTTCGGCAACATCGTGGACGAGGTGGCCTACCACGAGAAGTACCCCACCAT
CTACCACCTGAGAAAGAAACTGGTGGACAGCACCGACAAGGCCGACCTGCGGCTGATCTATCTGGCCCTG
GCCCACATGATCAAGTTCCGGGGCCACTTCCTGATCGAGGGCGACCTGAACCCCGACAACAGCGACGTGG
ACAAGCTGTTCATCCAGCTGGTGCAGACCTACAACCAGCTGTTCGAGGAAAACCCCATCAACGCCAGCGG
CGTGGACGCCAAGGCCATCCTGTCTGCCAGACTGAGCAAGAGCAGACGGCTGGAAAATCTGATCGCCCAG
CTGCCCGGCGAGAAGAAGAATGGCCTGTTCGGCAACCTGATTGCCCTGAGCCTGGGCCTGACCCCCAACT
TCAAGAGCAACTTCGACCTGGCCGAGGATGCCAAACTGCAGCTGAGCAAGGACACCTACGACGACGACCT
GGACAACCTGCTGGCCCAGATCGGCGACCAGTACGCCGACCTGTTTCTGGCCGCCAAGAACCTGTCCGAC
GCCATCCTGCTGAGCGACATCCTGAGAGTGAACACCGAGATCACCAAGGCCCCCCTGAGCGCCTCTATGA
TCAAGAGATACGACGAGCACCACCAGGACCTGACCCTGCTGAAAGCTCTCGTGCGGCAGCAGCTGCCTGA
GAAGTACAAAGAGATTTTCTTCGACCAGAGCAAGAACGGCTACGCCGGCTACATCGATGGCGGAGCCAGC
CAGGAAGAGTTCTACAAGTTCATCAAGCCCATCCTGGAAAAGATGGACGGCACCGAGGAACTGCTCGTGA
AGCTGAACAGAGAGGACCTGCTGCGGAAGCAGCGGACCTTCGACAACGGCAGCATCCCCCACCAGATCCA
CCTGGGAGAGCTGCACGCCATTCTGCGGCGGCAGGAAGATTTTTACCCATTCCTGAAGGACAACCGGGAA
AAGATCGAGAAGATCCTGACCTTCCGCATCCCCTACTACGTGGGCCCTCTGGCCAGGGGAAACAGCAGAT
TCGCCTGGATGACCAGAAAGAGCGAGGAAACCATCACCCCCTGGAACTTCGAGGAAGTGGTGGACAAGGG
CGCCAGCGCCCAGAGCTTCATCGAGCGGATGACCAACTTCGATAAGAACCTGCCCAACGAGAAGGTGCTG
CCCAAGCACAGCCTGCTGTACGAGTACTTCACCGTGTACAACGAGCTGACCAAAGTGAAATACGTGACCG
AGGGAATGAGAAAGCCCGCCTTCCTGAGCGGCGAGCAGAAAAAAGCCATCGTGGACCTGCTGTTCAAGAC
CAACCGGAAAGTGACCGTGAAGCAGCTGAAAGAGGACTACTTCAAGAAAATCGAGTGCTTCGACTCCGTG
GAAATCTCCGGCGTGGAAGATCGGTTCAACGCCTCCCTGGGCACATACCACGATCTGCTGAAAATTATCA
AGGACAAGGACTTCCTGGACAATGAGGAAAACGAGGACATTCTGGAAGATATCGTGCTGACCCTGACACT
GTTTGAGGACAGAGAGATGATCGAGGAACGGCTGAAAACCTATGCCCACCTGTTCGACGACAAAGTGATG
AAGCAGCTGAAGCGGCGGAGATACACCGGCTGGGGCAGGCTGAGCCGGAAGCTGATCAACGGCATCCGGG
ACAAGCAGTCCGGCAAGACAATCCTGGATTTCCTGAAGTCCGACGGCTTCGCCAACAGAAACTTCATGCA
GCTGATCCACGACGACAGCCTGACCTTTAAAGAGGACATCCAGAAAGCCCAGGTGTCCGGCCAGGGCGAT
AGCCTGCACGAGCACATTGCCAATCTGGCCGGCAGCCCCGCCATTAAGAAGGGCATCCTGCAGACAGTGA
AGGTGGTGGACGAGCTCGTGAAAGTGATGGGCCGGCACAAGCCCGAGAACATCGTGATCGAAATGGCCAG
AGAGAACCAGACCACCCAGAAGGGACAGAAGAACAGCCGCGAGAGAATGAAGCGGATCGAAGAGGGCATC
AAAGAGCTGGGCAGCCAGATCCTGAAAGAACACCCCGTGGAAAACACCCAGCTGCAGAACGAGAAGCTGT
ACCTGTACTACCTGCAGAATGGGCGGGATATGTACGTGGACCAGGAACTGGACATCAACCGGCTGTCCGA
CTACGATGTGGACGCTATCGTGCCTCAGAGCTTTCTGAAGGACGACTCCATCGATAACAAAGTGCTGACT
CGGAGCGACAAGAACCGGGGCAAGAGCGACAACGTGCCCTCCGAAGAGGTCGTGAAGAAGATGAAGAACT
ACTGGCGCCAGCTGCTGAATGCCAAGCTGATTACCCAGAGGAAGTTCGACAATCTGACCAAGGCCGAGAG
AGGCGGCCTGAGCGAACTGGATAAGGCCGGCTTCATCAAGAGACAGCTGGTGGAAACCCGGCAGATCACA
AAGCACGTGGCACAGATCCTGGACTCCCGGATGAACACTAAGTACGACGAGAACGACAAACTGATCCGGG
AAGTGAAAGTGATCACCCTGAAGTCCAAGCTGGTGTCCGATTTCCGGAAGGATTTCCAGTTTTACAAAGT
GCGCGAGATCAACAACTACCACCACGCCCACGACGCCTACCTGAACGCCGTCGTGGGAACCGCCCTGATC
AAAAAGTACCCTAAGCTGGAAAGCGAGTTCGTGTACGGCGACTACAAGGTGTACGACGTGCGGAAGATGA
TCGCCAAGAGCGAGCAGGAAATCGGCAAGGCTACCGCCAAGTACTTCTTCTACAGCAACATCATGAACTT
TTTCAAGACCGAGATTACCCTGGCCAACGGCGAGATCCGGAAGCGGCCTCTGATCGAGACAAACGGCGAA
ACAGGCGAGATCGTGTGGGATAAGGGCCGGGACTTTGCCACCGTGCGGAAAGTGCTGTCTATGCCCCAAG
TGAATATCGTGAAAAAGACCGAGGTGCAGACAGGCGGCTTCAGCAAAGAGTCTATCCTGCCCAAGAGGAA
CAGCGACAAGCTGATCGCCAGAAAGAAGGACTGGGACCCTAAGAAGTACGGCGGCTTCGACAGCCCCACC
GTGGCCTATTCTGTGCTGGTGGTGGCCAAAGTGGAAAAGGGCAAGTCCAAGAAACTGAAGAGTGTGAAAG
AGCTGCTGGGGATCACCATCATGGAAAGAAGCAGCTTCGAGAAGAATCCCATCGACTTTCTGGAAGCCAA
GGGCTACAAAGAAGTGAAAAAGGACCTGATCATCAAGCTGCCTAAGTACTCCCTGTTCGAGCTGGAAAAC
GGCCGGAAGAGAATGCTGGCCTCTGCCGGCGAACTGCAGAAGGGAAACGAACTGGCCCTGCCCTCCAAAT
ATGTGAACTTCCTGTACCTGGCCAGCCACTATGAGAAGCTGAAGGGCTCCCCCGAGGATAATGAGCAGAA
ACAGCTGTTTGTGGAACAGCACAAACACTACCTGGACGAGATCATCGAGCAGATCAGCGAGTTCTCCAAG
AGAGTGATCCTGGCCGACGCTAATCTGGACAAGGTGCTGAGCGCCTACAACAAGCACAGAGACAAGCCTA
TCAGAGAGCAGGCCGAGAATATCATCCACCTGTTTACCCTGACCAATCTGGGAGCCCCTGCCGCCTTCAA
GTACTTTGACACCACCATCGACCGGAAGAGGTACACCAGCACCAAAGAGGTGCTGGACGCCACCCTGATC
CACCAGAGCATCACCGGCCTGTACGAGACACGGATCGACCTGTCTCAGCTGGGAGGCGACGCCTATCCCT
ATGACGTGCCCGATTATGCCAGCCTGGGCAGCGGCTCCCCCAAGAAAAAACGCAAGGTGGAAGATCCTAA
GAAAAAGCGGAAAGTGGACGGCATTGGTAGTGGGAGCAACGGCAGCAGCGGATCCTAAGCGGCCGCTTAA
TTAAGCTGCCTTCTGCGGGGCTTGCCTTCTGGCCATGCCCTTCTTCTCTCCCTTGCACCTGTACCTCTTG
GTCTTTGAATAAAGCCTGAGTAGGAAGTMTARAAAAAAAAAAAAAAAAAAAAAAAAAAAAAAAAAAAAAA
AAAAAAAAAAAAAGGGTCTTCATCATCGCCTGCAGAGGCCTGCATGCAAGCTTGGCGTAATCATGGTCAT
AGCTGTTTCCTGTGTGAAATTGTTATCCGCTCACAATTCCACACAACATACGAGCCGGAAGCATAAAGTG
TAAAGCCTGGGGTGCCTAATGAGTGAGCTAACTCACATTAATTGCGTTGCGCTCACTGCCCGCTTTCCAG
TCGGGAAACCTGTCGTGCCAGCTGCATTAATGAATCGGCCAACGCGCGGGGAGAGGCGGTTTGCGTATTG
GGCGCTCTTCCGCTTCCTCGCTCACTGACTCGCTGCGCTCGGTCGTTCGGCTGCGGCGAGCGGTATCAGC
TCACTCAAAGGCGGTAATACGGTTATCCACAGAATCAGGGGATAACGCAGGAAAGAACATGTGAGCAAAA
GGCCAGCAAAAGGCCAGGAACCGTAAAAAGGCCGCGTTGCTGGCGTTTTTCCATAGGCTCCGCCCCCCTG
ACGAGCATCACAAAAATCGACGCTCAAGTCAGAGGTGGCGAAACCCGACAGGACTATAAAGATACCAGGC
GTTTCCCCCTGGAAGCTCCCTCGTGCGCTCTCCTGTTCCGACCCTGCCGCTTACCGGATACCTGTCCGCC
TTTCTCCCTTCGGGAAGCGTGGCGCTTTCTCATAGCTCACGCTGTAGGTATCTCAGTTCGGTGTAGGTCG
TTCGCTCCAAGCTGGGCTGTGTGCACGAACCCCCCGTTCAGCCCGACCGCTGCGCCTTATCCGGTAACTA
TCGTCTTGAGTCCAACCCGGTAAGACACGACTTATCGCCACTGGCAGCAGCCACTGGTAACAGGATTAGC
AGAGCGAGGTATGTAGGCGGTGCTACAGAGTTCTTGAAGTGGTGGCCTAACTACGGCTACACTAGAAGAA
CAGTATTTGGTATCTGCGCTCTGCTGAAGCCAGTTACCTTCGGAAAAAGAGTTGGTAGCTCTTGATCCGG
CAAACAAACCACCGCTGGTAGCGGTGGTTTTTTTGTTTGCAAGCAGCAGATTACGCGCAGAAAAAAAGGA
TCTCAAGAAGATCCTTTGATCTTTTCTACGGGGTCTGACGCTCAGTGGAACGAAAACTCACGTTAAGGGA
TTTTGGTCATGAGATTATCAAAAAGGATCTTCACCTAGATCCTTTTAAATTAAAAATGAAGTTTTAAATC
AATCTAAAGTATATATGAGTAAACTTGGTCTGACAGTTACCAATGCTTAATCAGTGAGGCACCTATCTCA
GCGATCTGTCTATTTCGTTCATCCATAGTTGCCTGACTCCCCGTCGTGTAGATAACTACGATACGGGAGG
GCTTACCATCTGGCCCCAGTGCTGCAATGATACCGCGAGACCCACGCTCACCGGCTCCAGATTTATCAGC
AATAAACCAGCCAGCCGGAAGGGCCGAGCGCAGAAGTGGTCCTGCAACTTTATCCGCCTCCATCCAGTCT
ATTAATTGTTGCCGGGAAGCTAGAGTAAGTAGTTCGCCAGTTAATAGTTTGCGCAACGTTGTTGCCATTG
CTACAGGCATCGTGGTGTCACGCTCGTCGTTTGGTATGGCTTCATTCAGCTCCGGTTCCCAACGATCAAG
GCGAGTTACATGATCCCCCATGTTGTGCAAAAAAGCGGTTAGCTCCTTCGGTCCTCCGATCGTTGTCAGA
AGTAAGTTGGCCGCAGTGTTATCACTCATGGTTATGGCAGCACTGCATAATTCTCTTACTGTCATGCCAT
CCGTAAGATGCTTTTCTGTGACTGGTGAGTACTCAACCAAGTCATTCTGAGAATAGTGTATGCGGCGACC
GAGTTGCTCTTGCCCGGCGTCAATACGGGATAATACCGCGCCACATAGCAGAACTTTAAAAGTGCTCATC
ATTGGAAAACGTTCTTCGGGGCGAAAACTCTCAAGGATCTTACCGCTGTTGAGATCCAGTTCGATGTAAC
CCACTCGTGCACCCAACTGATCTTCAGCATCTTTTACTTTCACCAGCGTTTCTGGGTGAGCAAAAACAGG
AAGGCAAAATGCCGCAAAAAAGGGAATAAGGGCGACACGGAAATGTTGAATACTCATACTCTTCCTTTTT
CAATATTATTGAAGCATTTATCAGGGTTATTGTCTCATGAGCGGATACATATTTGAATGTATTTAGAAAA
ATAAACAAATAGGGGTTCCGCGCACATTTCCCCGAAAAGTGCCACCTGACGTCTAAGAAACCATTATTAT
CATGACATTAACCTATAAAAATAGGCGTATCACGAGGCCCTTTCGTC
Features (pLannotate 1.2.2; 13 found; start..end, strand, type, name):
    137..236     +  misc_feature   bom (fragment): basis of mobility region from pBR322
    242..399     -  CDS            lacZα (fragment): LacZα fragment of β-galactosidase; lacZ fragment
    414..430     +  promoter       T7 promoter (fragment): promoter for bacteriophage T7 RNA polymerase
    510..695     +  CDS            KRAB: Krüppel-associated box (KRAB) transcriptional repression domain from the human zinc finger protein ZNF10 (Margolin et al., 1994)
    717..4820    +  CDS            Cas9: Cas9 (Csn1) endonuclease from the Streptococcus pyogenes Type II CRISPR/Cas system generates RNA-guided double strand breaks in DNA
   5200..5216    -  protein_bind   lac operator: The lac repressor binds to the lac operator to inhibit transcription in E. coli. This inhibition can be relieved by adding lactose or isopropyl-β-D-thiogalactopyranoside (IPTG). lac repressor encoded by lacI
   5224..5254    -  promoter       lac promoter: promoter for the E. coli lac operon
   5269..5290    -  protein_bind   CAP binding site: CAP binding activates transcription in the presence of cAMP. E. coli catabolite activator protein
   5303..5395    -  CDS            lacI (fragment): lac repressor; lacI; The lac repressor binds to the lac operator to inhibit transcription in E. coli. This inhibition can be relieved by adding lactose or isopropyl-β-D-thiogalactopyranoside (IPTG).
   5578..6166    -  rep_origin     ori: high-copy-number ColE1/pMB1/pBR322/pUC origin of replication
   6337..7197    -  CDS            AmpR: β-lactamase; bla; confers resistance to ampicillin, carbenicillin, and related antibiotics
   7198..7302    -  promoter       AmpR promoter: bla
   7397..35      +  CDS            rop (fragment) (across the origin): Rop protein, which maintains plasmids at low copy number; rop
