[The description below was written by a language model from this plasmid's Addgene catalogue record and pLannotate feature annotations shown in this document.]
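Description:
KRAB-dSpCas9 is an in vitro transcription template plasmid built on the IVTpT7 backbone and catalogued as a CRISPR vector. It is not intended for direct expression in cells. Instead, it serves as a template for producing mRNA that encodes a CRISPR interference (CRISPRi) effector. It is propagated in E. coli as a high-copy plasmid, using a ColE1/pUC-type origin and an ampicillin resistance gene (β-lactamase) under its own promoter. The annotated sequence, described as a partial NGS result of about 7.4 kb, also contains pUC-style cloning-vector remnants: lacZα, lacI, rop and bom fragments, plus a lac promoter, lac operator and CAP site. These play no evident role in the payload.

The payload sits downstream of a bacteriophage T7 promoter, which drives transcription by T7 RNA polymerase in vitro. The synthetic open reading frame places the KRAB (Krüppel-associated box) repression domain of human ZNF10/KOX1 at the N-terminus, followed by Streptococcus pyogenes Cas9. The automated annotation labels this simply as Cas9, but the catalogue entry identifies it as the nuclease-dead dSpCas9 form, which binds guide-RNA-specified DNA targets without cutting. Guided to a promoter, the fusion brings KRAB-mediated silencing to that site and represses transcription of the target gene. The insert was derived from an earlier deposited plasmid. The feature table does not annotate nuclear localisation signals, epitope tags, untranslated regions or a poly(A) tract, so the record leaves open whether the roughly 400 nt between the Cas9 coding region and the backbone contains such elements. According to the associated publication title, the mRNA is used for targeted transcriptional regulation in primary cells by CRISPRa and CRISPRi.
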