Addgene plasmid #205248: KRAB-dSpCas9
Purpose: In vitro transcription plasmid for production of KOX1 KRAB-dSpCas9 mRNA for transcriptional repression (KRAB = Krüppel-associated box). Insert is derived from Addgene plasmid #85449.
Depositing lab: Rasmus Bak. Depositing organization: Aarhus University. Publication: Targeted regulation of transcription in primary cells using CRISPRa and CRISPRi. Jensen TI, Mikkelsen NS, Gao Z, Fosselteder J, Pabst G, Axelgaard E, Laustsen A, Konig S, Reinisch A, Bak RO. Genome Res. 2021 Nov;31(11):2120-2130. doi: 10.1101/gr.275607.121. Epub 2021 Aug 18. PubMed 34407984.
Backbone
  Vector backbone: IVTpT7
  Vector type: CRISPR
Growth in bacteria
  Bacterial resistance: Ampicillin, 100 μg/mL
  Growth temperature: 37°C
  Growth strain: NEB Stable
  Copy number: High Copy
Gene/Insert
  Gene/Insert name: KRAB-dSpCas9
  Species: Synthetic
Resource information
  A portion of this plasmid was derived from a plasmid made by: Insert is derived from Addgene plasmid #85449
Terms and licenses: Academic/Nonprofit Terms; Industry Terms: Not Available to Industry
How to cite: KRAB-dSpCas9 was a gift from Rasmus Bak (Addgene plasmid # 205248 ; http://n2t.net/addgene:205248 ; RRID:Addgene_205248)
